Addgene plasmid #124167: KA1775_pPBCAG-rtTAM2-IH
Purpose: piggyBac-based expression of rtTA-M2
Depositing lab: Hans Schöler. Depositing organization: Max Planck Institute for Molecular Biomedicine. Publication: Esrrb Unlocks Silenced Enhancers for Reprogramming to Naive Pluripotency. Adachi K, Kopp W, Wu G, Heising S, Greber B, Stehling M, Arauzo-Bravo MJ, Boerno ST, Timmermann B, Vingron M, Scholer HR. Cell Stem Cell. 2018 Aug 2;23(2):266-275.e6. doi: 10.1016/j.stem.2018.05.020. Epub 2018 Jun 14. PubMed 29910149.
Backbone
  Vector backbone: Unknown
  Vector type: Mammalian Expression
  Selectable markers: Hygromycin
Growth in bacteria
  Bacterial resistance: Ampicillin, 100 μg/mL
  Growth temperature: 37°C
  Growth strain: DH5alpha
  Copy number: High Copy
Gene/Insert
  Gene/Insert name: rtTAM2-IRES-Hph
  Promoter: CAG
  Cloning method: Restriction Enzyme; 5′ cloning site Unknown (unknown if destroyed)
  Sequencing primers: 5′ TCTGCTAACCATGTTCATGC; 3′ TATAGACAAACGCACACCG
Terms and licenses: Academic/Nonprofit Terms; Industry Terms: Not Available to Industry
How to cite: KA1775_pPBCAG-rtTAM2-IH was a gift from Hans Schöler (Addgene plasmid # 124167 ; http://n2t.net/addgene:124167 ; RRID:Addgene_124167)
