[The description below was written by a language model from this plasmid's Addgene catalogue record and pLannotate feature annotations shown in this document.]
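Description:
KA1775_pPBCAG-rtTAM2-IH is a mammalian expression plasmid described as a piggyBac-based vector for constitutive expression of the reverse tetracycline transactivator rtTA-M2. The backbone is recorded as unknown, but the annotated bacterial elements (high-copy ColE1/pUC origin, f1 origin, lacZα fragment, T7 and T3 promoters, lac promoter/operator remnants) point to a pBluescript-type cloning vector, propagated in E. coli under ampicillin selection through the β-lactamase gene. Neither feature table annotates piggyBac terminal repeats. The transposon ends are implied by the name and stated purpose and may lie in the unannotated stretches flanking the expression cassette, but this cannot be confirmed from the record.

The payload is a single bicistronic unit driven by the CAG promoter, annotated as the CMV immediate-early enhancer, the chicken β-actin promoter and the chimeric β-actin/β-globin intron. This drives the transactivator coding sequence, which the annotation software matches to rtTA-Advanced, followed by an EMCV IRES and the hygromycin phosphotransferase gene, ending in a fragment of the mouse PGK polyadenylation signal. Because both proteins are translated from one transcript, hygromycin selection enriches for cells that also express the transactivator. When co-delivered with a piggyBac transposase source, such a cassette would be integrated into the genome to give stable lines in which doxycycline activates any gene placed under a Tet-responsive promoter. The associated publication concerns reprogramming to naive pluripotency, suggesting use as the Tet-On driver for inducible factor expression in that setting. The depositor and repository-sequenced records differ slightly in length (8,038 versus 8,007 nt) but show the same features in the same order.
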