Features (pLannotate 1.2.2; 24 found; start..end, strand, type, name):
     30..458     -  rep_origin     f1 ori (sequence partly withheld): f1 bacteriophage origin of replication; arrow indicates direction of (+) strand synthesis
    463..620     -  CDS            lacZα (fragment): LacZα fragment of β-galactosidase; lacZ fragment
    623..641     +  promoter       T7 promoter: promoter for bacteriophage T7 RNA polymerase
   1052..1355    +  enhancer       CMV enhancer: human cytomegalovirus immediate early enhancer
   1360..1637    +  promoter       chicken β-actin promoter: No description available
   1638..2654    +  intron         chimeric intron: chimera between introns from chicken β-actin and rabbit β-globin
   2652..2708    +  CDS            HBB (fragment): HBB_LEPEU - Experimental evidence at protein level: Swiss-Prot protein existence level 1. Involved in oxygen transport from the lung to the various peripheral tissues. From Lepus europaeus (European hare).
   2721..3467    +  CDS            rtTA-Advanced: improved tetracycline-controlled transactivator In the Tet-On® system, rtTA-Advanced binds to the Tet-responsive element and stimulates transcription only in the presence of tetracycline or doxycycline.
   3476..3499    -  misc_feature   MCS (fragment): pBluescript multiple cloning site
   3619..4081    +  misc_feature   IRES: internal ribosome entry site (IRES) of the encephalomyocarditis virus (EMCV)
   4095..5120    +  CDS            HygR: aminoglycoside phosphotransferase from E. coli; aph(4)-Ia; confers resistance to hygromycin
   5124..5401    +  polyA_signal   PGK poly(A) signal (fragment): mouse phosphoglycerate kinase 1 polyadenylation signal
   5447..5463    -  protein_bind   lac operator: The lac repressor binds to the lac operator to inhibit transcription in E. coli. This inhibition can be relieved by adding lactose or isopropyl-β-D-thiogalactopyranoside (IPTG). lac repressor encoded by lacI
   5471..5501    -  promoter       lac promoter: promoter for the E. coli lac operon
   5516..5537    -  protein_bind   CAP binding site: CAP binding activates transcription in the presence of cAMP. E. coli catabolite activator protein
   5550..5589    -  CDS            lacI (fragment): lac repressor; lacI; The lac repressor binds to the lac operator to inhibit transcription in E. coli. This inhibition can be relieved by adding lactose or isopropyl-β-D-thiogalactopyranoside (IPTG).
   5850..5868    -  promoter       T3 promoter: promoter for bacteriophage T3 RNA polymerase
   5913..5929    -  protein_bind   lac operator: The lac repressor binds to the lac operator to inhibit transcription in E. coli. This inhibition can be relieved by adding lactose or isopropyl-β-D-thiogalactopyranoside (IPTG). lac repressor encoded by lacI
   5937..5967    -  promoter       lac promoter: promoter for the E. coli lac operon
   5982..6003    -  protein_bind   CAP binding site: CAP binding activates transcription in the presence of cAMP. E. coli catabolite activator protein
   6016..6108    -  CDS            lacI (fragment): lac repressor; lacI; The lac repressor binds to the lac operator to inhibit transcription in E. coli. This inhibition can be relieved by adding lactose or isopropyl-β-D-thiogalactopyranoside (IPTG).
   6291..6879    -  rep_origin     ori: high-copy-number ColE1/pMB1/pBR322/pUC origin of replication
   7050..7910    -  CDS            AmpR: β-lactamase; bla; confers resistance to ampicillin, carbenicillin, and related antibiotics
   7911..8015    -  promoter       AmpR promoter: bla
>Addgene plasmid #124167 | KA1775_pPBCAG-rtTAM2-IH | depositor full sequence | sequence record 236404 | Full Sequence
CTAAATTGTAAGCGTTAATATTTTGTTAAAATTCGCGTTAAATTTTTGTTAAATCAGCTCATTTTTTAAC
CAATAGGCCGAAATCGGCAAAATCCCTTATAAATCAAAAGAATAGACCGAGATAGGGT
[37 nt withheld, positions 129-165]
AAAGAACGTGGACTCCAACGTCAAAGG
[49 nt withheld, positions 193-241]
T
[91 nt withheld, positions 243-333]
G
[124 nt withheld, positions 335-458]
CCCATTCGCCATTCAGGCTGCGCAACTGTTGGGAAGGGCGATCGGTGCGGGCCTCTTCGCTATTACGCCA
GCTGGCGAAAGGGGGATGTGCTGCAAGGCGATTAAGTTGGGTAACGCCAGGGTTTTCCCAGTCACGACGT
TGTAAAACGACGGCCAGTGAATTGTAATACGACTCACTATAGGGCGAATTGGGTACCTTAACCCTAGAAA
GATAGTCTGCGTAAAATTGACGCATGCATTCTTGAAATATTGCTCTCTCTTTCTAAATAGCGCGAATCCG
TCGCTGTGCATTTAGGACATCTCAGTCGCCGCTTGGAGCTCCCGTGAGGCGTGCTTGTCAATGAGGTAAG
TGTCACTGATTTTGAACTATAACGACCGCGTGAGTCAAAATGACGCATGATTATCTTTTACGTGACTTTT
AAGATTTAACTCATACGATAATTATATTGTTATTTCATGTTCTACTTACGTGATAACTTATTATATATAT
ATTTTCTTGTTATAGATATCGTCGACATTGATTATTGACTAGCTAGTTATTAATAGTAATCAATTACGGG
GTCATTAGTTCATAGCCCATATATGGAGTTCCGCGTTACATAACTTACGGTAAATGGCCCGCCTGGCTGA
CCGCCCAACGACCCCCGCCCATTGACGTCAATAATGACGTATGTTCCCATAGTAACGCCAATAGGGACTT
TCCATTGACGTCAATGGGTGGAGTATTTACGGTAAACTGCCCACTTGGCAGTACATCAAGTGTATCATAT
GCCAAGTACGCCCCCTATTGACGTCAATGACGGTAAATGGCCCGCCTGGCATTATGCCCAGTACATGACC
TTATGGGACTTTCCTACTTGGCAGTACATCTACGTATTAGTCATCGCTATTACCATGATGGTCGAGGTGA
GCCCCACGTTCTGCTTCACTCTCCCCATCTCCCCCCCCTCCCCACCCCCAATTTTGTATTTATTTATTTT
TTAATTATTTTGTGCAGCGATGGGGGCGGGGGGGGGGGGGGGGCGCGCGCCAGGCGGGGCGGGGCGGGGC
GAGGGGCGGGGCGGGGCGAGGCGGAGAGGTGCGGCGGCAGCCAATCAGAGCGGCGCGCTCCGAAAGTTTC
CTTTTATGGCGAGGCGGCGGCGGCGGCGGCCCTATAAAAAGCGAAGCGCGCGGCGGGCGGGAGTCGCTGC
GCGCTGCCTTCGCCCCGTGCCCCGCTCCGCCGCCGCCTCGCGCCGCCCGCCCCGGCTCTGACTGACCGCG
TTACTCCCACAGGTGAGCGGGCGGGACGGCCCTTCTCCTCCGGGCTGTAATTAGCGCTTGGTTTAATGAC
GGCTTGTTTCTTTTCTGTGGCTGCGTGAAAGCCTTGAGGGGCTCCGGGAGGGCCCTTTGTGCGGGGGGAG
CGGCTCGGGGGGTGCGTGCGTGTGTGTGTGCGTGGGGAGCGCCGCGTGCGGCTCCGCGCTGCCCGGCGGC
TGTGAGCGCTGCGGGCGCGGCGCGGGGCTTTGTGCGCTCCGCAGTGTGCGCGAGGGGAGCGCGGCCGGGG
GCGGTGCCCCGCGGTGCGGGGGGGGCTGCGAGGGGAACAAAGGCTGCGTGCGGGGTGTGTGCGTGGGGGG
GTGAGCAGGGGGTGTGGGCGCGTCGGTCGGGCTGCAACCCCCCCTGCACCCCCCTCCCCGAGTTGCTGAG
CACGGCCCGGCTTCGGGTGCGGGGCTCCGTACGGGGCGTGGCGCGGGGCTCGCCGTGCCGGGCGGGGGGT
GGCGGCAGGTGGGGGTGCCGGGCGGGGCGGGGCCGCCTCGGGCCGGGGAGGGCTCGGGGGAGGGGCGCGG
CGGCCCCCGGAGCGCCGGCGGCTGTCGAGGCGCGGCGAGCCGCAGCCATTGCCTTTTATGGTAATCGTGC
GAGAGGGCGCAGGGACTTCCTTTGTCCCAAATCTGTGCGGAGCCGAAATCTGGGAGGCGCCGCCGCACCC
CCTCTAGCGGGCGCGGGGCGAAGCGGTGCGGCGCCGGCAGGAAGGAAATGGGCGGGGAGGGCCTTCGTGC
GTCGCCGCGCCGCCGTCCCCTTCTCCCTCTCCAGCCTCGGGGCTGTCCGCGGGGGGACGGCTGCCTTCGG
GGGGGACGGGGCAGGGCGGGGTTCGGCTTCTGGCGTGTGACCGGCGGCTCTAGAGCCTCTGCTAACCATG
TTCATGCCTTCTTCTTTTTCCTACAGCTCCTGGGCAACGTGCTGGTTATTGTGCTGTCTCATCATTTTGG
CAAAGAATTCCTCGAGGCCACCATGTCTAGACTGGACAAGAGCAAAGTCATAAACGGCGCTCTGGAATTA
CTCAATGGAGTCGGTATCGAAGGCCTGACGACAAGGAAACTCGCTCAAAAGCTGGGAGTTGAGCAGCCTA
CCCTGTACTGGCACGTGAAGAACAAGCGGGCCCTGCTCGATGCCCTGCCAATCGAGATGCTGGACAGGCA
TCATACCCACTTCTGCCCCCTGGAAGGCGAGTCATGGCAAGACTTTCTGCGGAACAACGCCAAGTCATTC
CGCTGTGCTCTCCTCTCACATCGCGACGGGGCTAAAGTGCATCTCGGCACCCGCCCAACAGAGAAACAGT
ACGAAACCCTGGAAAATCAGCTCGCGTTCCTGTGTCAGCAAGGCTTCTCCCTGGAGAACGCACTGTACGC
TCTGTCCGCCGTGGGCCACTTTACACTGGGCTGCGTATTGGAGGAACAGGAGCATCAAGTAGCAAAAGAG
GAAAGAGAGACACCTACCACCGATTCTATGCCCCCACTTCTGAGACAAGCAATTGAGCTGTTCGACCGGC
AGGGAGCCGAACCTGCCTTCCTTTTCGGCCTGGAACTAATCATATGTGGCCTGGAGAAACAGCTAAAGTG
CGAAAGCGGCGGGCCGGCCGACGCCCTTGACGATTTTGACTTAGACATGCTCCCAGCCGATGCCCTTGAC
GACTTTGACCTTGATATGCTGCCTGCTGACGCTCTTGACGATTTTGACCTTGACATGCTCCCCGGGTAAG
CGGCCGCTCGATAAGCTTGATATCGAATTCCGCCCCCCCCCCCTCTCCCTCCCCCCCCCCTAACGTTACT
GGCCGAAGCCGCTTGGAATAAGGCCGGTGTGCGTTTGTCTATATGTTATTTTCCACCATATTGCCGTCTT
TTGGCAATGTGAGGGCCCGGAAACCTGGCCCTGTCTTCTTGACGAGCATTCCTAGGGGTCTTTCCCCTCT
CGCCAAAGGAATGCAAGGTCTGTTGAATGTCGTGAAGGAAGCAGTTCCTCTGGAAGCTTCTTGAAGACAA
ACAACGTCTGTAGCGACCCTTTGCAGGCAGCGGAACCCCCCACCTGGCGACAGGTGCCTCTGCGGCCAAA
AGCCACGTGTATAAGATACACCTGCAAAGGCGGCACAACCCCAGTGCCACGTTGTGAGTTGGATAGTTGT
GGAAAGAGTCAAATGGCTCTCCTCAAGCGTATTCAACAAGGGGCTGAAGGATGCCCAGAAGGTACCCCAT
TGTATGGGATCTGATCTGGGGCCTCGGTGCACATGCTTTACATGTGTTTAGTCGAGGTTAAAAAAACGTC
TAGGCCCCCCGAACCACGGGGACGTGGTTTTCCTTTGAAAAACACGATGATAATATGGCCACAACCATGA
AAAAGCCTGAACTCACCGCGACGTCTGTCGAGAAGTTTCTGATCGAAAAGTTCGACAGCGTCTCCGACCT
GATGCAGCTCTCGGAGGGCGAAGAATCTCGTGCTTTCAGCTTCGATGTAGGAGGGCGTGGATATGTCCTG
CGGGTAAATAGCTGCGCCGATGGTTTCTACAAAGATCGTTATGTTCATCGGCACTTTGCATCGGCCGCGC
TCCCGATTCCGGAAGTGCTTGACATTGGGGAATTCAGCGAGAGCCTGACCTATTGCATCTCCCGCCGTGC
ACAGGGTGTCACGTTGCAAGACCTGCCTGAAACCGAACTGCCCGCTGTTCTGCAGCCGGTCGCGGAGGCC
ATGGATGCGATCGCTGCGGCCGATCTTAGCCAGACGAGCGGGTTCGGCCCATTCGGACCGCAAGGAATCG
GTCAATACACTACGTGGCGTGATTTCATATGCGCGATTGCTGATCCCCATGTGTATCACTGGCAAACTGT
GATGGACGACACCGTCAGTGCGTCCGTCGCGCAGGCTCTCGATGAGCTGATGCTTTGGGCCGAGGACTGC
CCCGAAGTCCGGCACCTCGTGCACGCGGATTTCGGCTCCAACAATGTCCTGACGGACAATGGCCGCATAA
CAGCGGTCATTGACTGGAGCGAGGCGATGTTCGGGGATTCCCAATACGAGGTCGCCAACATCTTCTTCTG
GAGGCCGTGGTTGGCTTGTATGGAGCAGCAGACGCGCTACTTCGAGCGGAGGCATCCGGAGCTTGCAGGA
TCGCCGCGGCTCCGGGCGTATATGCTCCGCATTGGTCTTGACCAACTCTATCAGAGCTTGGTTGACGGCA
ATTTCGATGATGCAGCTTGGGCGCAGGGTCGATGCGACGCAATCGTCCGATCCGGAGCCGGGACTGTCGG
GCGTACACAAATCGCCCGCAGAAGCGCGGCCGTCTGGACCGATGGCTGTGTAGAAGTACTCGCCGATAGT
GGAAACCGACGCCCCAGCACTCGTCCGAGGGCAAAGGAATAGTCGAGAAATTGATGATCTATTAAGCAAT
AAAGACGTCCACTAAAATGGAAGTTTTTCCTGTCATACTTTGTTAAGAAGGGTGAGAACAGAGTACCTAC
ATTTTGAATGGAAGGATTGGAGCTACGGGGGTGGGGGTGGGGTGGGATTAGATAAATGCCTGCTCTTTAC
TGAAGGCTCTTTACTATTGCTTTATGATAATGTTTCATAGTTGGATATCATAATTTAAACAAGCAAAACC
AAATTAAGGGCCAGCTCATTCCTCCACTCACGATCTATAGATCCACTAGCTTGGCGTAATCATGGTCATA
GCTGTTTCCTGTGTGAAATTGTTATCCGCTCACAATTCCACACAACATACGAGCCGGAAGCATAAAGTGT
AAAGCCTGGGGTGCCTAATGAGTGAGCTAACTCACATTAATTGCGTTGCGCTCACTGCCCGCTTTCCAGT
CGGGAAACCTGTCGTGCCAGCGGATCCTTTGTTACTTTATAGAAGAAATTTTGAGTTTTTGTTTTTTTTT
AATAAATAAATAAACATAAATAAATTGTTTGTTGAATTTATTATTAGTATGTAAGTGTAAATATAATAAA
ACTTAATATCTATTCAAATTAATAAATAAACCTCGATATACAGACCGATAAAACACATGCGTCAATTTTA
CGCATGATTATCTTTAACGTACGTCACAATATGATTATCTTTCTAGGGTTAAAGAGCTCCAGCTTTTGTT
CCCTTTAGTGAGGGTTAATTTCGAGCTTGGCGTAATCATGGTCATAGCTGTTTCCTGTGTGAAATTGTTA
TCCGCTCACAATTCCACACAACATACGAGCCGGAAGCATAAAGTGTAAAGCCTGGGGTGCCTAATGAGTG
AGCTAACTCACATTAATTGCGTTGCGCTCACTGCCCGCTTTCCAGTCGGGAAACCTGTCGTGCCAGCTGC
ATTAATGAATCGGCCAACGCGCGGGGAGAGGCGGTTTGCGTATTGGGCGCTCTTCCGCTTCCTCGCTCAC
TGACTCGCTGCGCTCGGTCGTTCGGCTGCGGCGAGCGGTATCAGCTCACTCAAAGGCGGTAATACGGTTA
TCCACAGAATCAGGGGATAACGCAGGAAAGAACATGTGAGCAAAAGGCCAGCAAAAGGCCAGGAACCGTA
AAAAGGCCGCGTTGCTGGCGTTTTTCCATAGGCTCCGCCCCCCTGACGAGCATCACAAAAATCGACGCTC
AAGTCAGAGGTGGCGAAACCCGACAGGACTATAAAGATACCAGGCGTTTCCCCCTGGAAGCTCCCTCGTG
CGCTCTCCTGTTCCGACCCTGCCGCTTACCGGATACCTGTCCGCCTTTCTCCCTTCGGGAAGCGTGGCGC
TTTCTCATAGCTCACGCTGTAGGTATCTCAGTTCGGTGTAGGTCGTTCGCTCCAAGCTGGGCTGTGTGCA
CGAACCCCCCGTTCAGCCCGACCGCTGCGCCTTATCCGGTAACTATCGTCTTGAGTCCAACCCGGTAAGA
CACGACTTATCGCCACTGGCAGCAGCCACTGGTAACAGGATTAGCAGAGCGAGGTATGTAGGCGGTGCTA
CAGAGTTCTTGAAGTGGTGGCCTAACTACGGCTACACTAGAAGGACAGTATTTGGTATCTGCGCTCTGCT
GAAGCCAGTTACCTTCGGAAAAAGAGTTGGTAGCTCTTGATCCGGCAAACAAACCACCGCTGGTAGCGGT
GGTTTTTTTGTTTGCAAGCAGCAGATTACGCGCAGAAAAAAAGGATCTCAAGAAGATCCTTTGATCTTTT
CTACGGGGTCTGACGCTCAGTGGAACGAAAACTCACGTTAAGGGATTTTGGTCATGAGATTATCAAAAAG
GATCTTCACCTAGATCCTTTTAAATTAAAAATGAAGTTTTAAATCAATCTAAAGTATATATGAGTAAACT
TGGTCTGACAGTTACCAATGCTTAATCAGTGAGGCACCTATCTCAGCGATCTGTCTATTTCGTTCATCCA
TAGTTGCCTGACTCCCCGTCGTGTAGATAACTACGATACGGGAGGGCTTACCATCTGGCCCCAGTGCTGC
AATGATACCGCGAGACCCACGCTCACCGGCTCCAGATTTATCAGCAATAAACCAGCCAGCCGGAAGGGCC
GAGCGCAGAAGTGGTCCTGCAACTTTATCCGCCTCCATCCAGTCTATTAATTGTTGCCGGGAAGCTAGAG
TAAGTAGTTCGCCAGTTAATAGTTTGCGCAACGTTGTTGCCATTGCTACAGGCATCGTGGTGTCACGCTC
GTCGTTTGGTATGGCTTCATTCAGCTCCGGTTCCCAACGATCAAGGCGAGTTACATGATCCCCCATGTTG
TGCAAAAAAGCGGTTAGCTCCTTCGGTCCTCCGATCGTTGTCAGAAGTAAGTTGGCCGCAGTGTTATCAC
TCATGGTTATGGCAGCACTGCATAATTCTCTTACTGTCATGCCATCCGTAAGATGCTTTTCTGTGACTGG
TGAGTACTCAACCAAGTCATTCTGAGAATAGTGTATGCGGCGACCGAGTTGCTCTTGCCCGGCGTCAATA
CGGGATAATACCGCGCCACATAGCAGAACTTTAAAAGTGCTCATCATTGGAAAACGTTCTTCGGGGCGAA
AACTCTCAAGGATCTTACCGCTGTTGAGATCCAGTTCGATGTAACCCACTCGTGCACCCAACTGATCTTC
AGCATCTTTTACTTTCACCAGCGTTTCTGGGTGAGCAAAAACAGGAAGGCAAAATGCCGCAAAAAAGGGA
ATAAGGGCGACACGGAAATGTTGAATACTCATACTCTTCCTTTTTCAATATTATTGAAGCATTTATCAGG
GTTATTGTCTCATGAGCGGATACATATTTGAATGTATTTAGAAAAATAAACAAATAGGGGTTCCGCGCAC
ATTTCCCCGAAAAGTGCCAC
