Features (pLannotate 1.2.2; 24 found; start..end, strand, type, name):
    134..1150    +  intron         chimeric intron: chimera between introns from chicken β-actin and rabbit β-globin
   1148..1204    +  CDS            HBB (fragment): HBB_LEPEU - Experimental evidence at protein level: Swiss-Prot protein existence level 1. Involved in oxygen transport from the lung to the various peripheral tissues. From Lepus europaeus (European hare).
   1217..1963    +  CDS            rtTA-Advanced: improved tetracycline-controlled transactivator In the Tet-On® system, rtTA-Advanced binds to the Tet-responsive element and stimulates transcription only in the presence of tetracycline or doxycycline.
   1972..1995    -  misc_feature   MCS (fragment): pBluescript multiple cloning site
   2115..2577    +  misc_feature   IRES: internal ribosome entry site (IRES) of the encephalomyocarditis virus (EMCV)
   2591..3616    +  CDS            HygR: aminoglycoside phosphotransferase from E. coli; aph(4)-Ia; confers resistance to hygromycin
   3620..3897    +  polyA_signal   PGK poly(A) signal (fragment): mouse phosphoglycerate kinase 1 polyadenylation signal
   3943..3959    -  protein_bind   lac operator: The lac repressor binds to the lac operator to inhibit transcription in E. coli. This inhibition can be relieved by adding lactose or isopropyl-β-D-thiogalactopyranoside (IPTG). lac repressor encoded by lacI
   3967..3997    -  promoter       lac promoter: promoter for the E. coli lac operon
   4012..4033    -  protein_bind   CAP binding site: CAP binding activates transcription in the presence of cAMP. E. coli catabolite activator protein
   4046..4085    -  CDS            lacI (fragment): lac repressor; lacI; The lac repressor binds to the lac operator to inhibit transcription in E. coli. This inhibition can be relieved by adding lactose or isopropyl-β-D-thiogalactopyranoside (IPTG).
   4346..4364    -  promoter       T3 promoter: promoter for bacteriophage T3 RNA polymerase
   4409..4425    -  protein_bind   lac operator: The lac repressor binds to the lac operator to inhibit transcription in E. coli. This inhibition can be relieved by adding lactose or isopropyl-β-D-thiogalactopyranoside (IPTG). lac repressor encoded by lacI
   4433..4463    -  promoter       lac promoter: promoter for the E. coli lac operon
   4478..4499    -  protein_bind   CAP binding site: CAP binding activates transcription in the presence of cAMP. E. coli catabolite activator protein
   4512..4604    -  CDS            lacI (fragment): lac repressor; lacI; The lac repressor binds to the lac operator to inhibit transcription in E. coli. This inhibition can be relieved by adding lactose or isopropyl-β-D-thiogalactopyranoside (IPTG).
   4787..5375    -  rep_origin     ori: high-copy-number ColE1/pMB1/pBR322/pUC origin of replication
   5546..6406    -  CDS            AmpR: β-lactamase; bla; confers resistance to ampicillin, carbenicillin, and related antibiotics
   6407..6511    -  promoter       AmpR promoter: bla
   6564..6992    -  rep_origin     f1 ori (sequence partly withheld): f1 bacteriophage origin of replication; arrow indicates direction of (+) strand synthesis
   6997..7154    -  CDS            lacZα (fragment): LacZα fragment of β-galactosidase; lacZ fragment
   7157..7175    +  promoter       T7 promoter: promoter for bacteriophage T7 RNA polymerase
   7586..7889    +  enhancer       CMV enhancer: human cytomegalovirus immediate early enhancer
   7894..133     +  promoter       chicken β-actin promoter (across the origin): contains a 21-bp deletion relative to the standard chicken β-actin promoter
>Addgene plasmid #124167 | KA1775_pPBCAG-rtTAM2-IH | addgene full sequence | sequence record 239459 | Addgene NGS Result
GGGCGAGGGGCGGGGCGGGGCGAGGCGGAGAGGTGCGGCGGCAGCCAATCAGAGCGGCGCGCTCCGAAAG
TTTCCTTTTATGGCGAGGCGGCGGCGGCGGCGGCCCTATAAAAAGCGAAGCGCGCGGCGGGCGGGAGTCG
CTGCGCGCTGCCTTCGCCCCGTGCCCCGCTCCGCCGCCGCCTCGCGCCGCCCGCCCCGGCTCTGACTGAC
CGCGTTACTCCCACAGGTGAGCGGGCGGGACGGCCCTTCTCCTCCGGGCTGTAATTAGCGCTTGGTTTAA
TGACGGCTTGTTTCTTTTCTGTGGCTGCGTGAAAGCCTTGAGGGGCTCCGGGAGGGCCCTTTGTGCGGGG
GGAGCGGCTCGGGGGGTGCGTGCGTGTGTGTGTGCGTGGGGAGCGCCGCGTGCGGCTCCGCGCTGCCCGG
CGGCTGTGAGCGCTGCGGGCGCGGCGCGGGGCTTTGTGCGCTCCGCAGTGTGCGCGAGGGGAGCGCGGCC
GGGGGCGGTGCCCCGCGGTGCGGGGGGGGCTGCGAGGGGAACAAAGGCTGCGTGCGGGGTGTGTGCGTGG
GGGGGTGAGCAGGGGGTGTGGGCGCGTCGGTCGGGCTGCAACCCCCCCTGCACCCCCCTCCCCGAGTTGC
TGAGCACGGCCCGGCTTCGGGTGCGGGGCTCCGTACGGGGCGTGGCGCGGGGCTCGCCGTGCCGGGCGGG
GGGTGGCGGCAGGTGGGGGTGCCGGGCGGGGCGGGGCCGCCTCGGGCCGGGGAGGGCTCGGGGGAGGGGC
GCGGCGGCCCCCGGAGCGCCGGCGGCTGTCGAGGCGCGGCGAGCCGCAGCCATTGCCTTTTATGGTAATC
GTGCGAGAGGGCGCAGGGACTTCCTTTGTCCCAAATCTGTGCGGAGCCGAAATCTGGGAGGCGCCGCCGC
ACCCCCTCTAGCGGGCGCGGGGCGAAGCGGTGCGGCGCCGGCAGGAAGGAAATGGGCGGGGAGGGCCTTC
GTGCGTCGCCGCGCCGCCGTCCCCTTCTCCCTCTCCAGCCTCGGGGCTGTCCGCGGGGGGACGGCTGCCT
TCGGGGGGGACGGGGCAGGGCGGGGTTCGGCTTCTGGCGTGTGACCGGCGGCTCTAGAGCCTCTGCTAAC
CATGTTCATGCCTTCTTCTTTTTCCTACAGCTCCTGGGCAACGTGCTGGTTATTGTGCTGTCTCATCATT
TTGGCAAAGAATTCCTCGAGGCCACCATGTCTAGACTGGACAAGAGCAAAGTCATAAACGGCGCTCTGGA
ATTACTCAATGGAGTCGGTATCGAAGGCCTGACGACAAGGAAACTCGCTCAAAAGCTGGGAGTTGAGCAG
CCTACCCTGTACTGGCACGTGAAGAACAAGCGGGCCCTGCTCGATGCCCTGCCAATCGAGATGCTGGACA
GGCATCATACCCACTTCTGCCCCCTGGAAGGCGAGTCATGGCAAGACTTTCTGCGGAACAACGCCAAGTC
ATTCCGCTGTGCTCTCCTCTCACATCGCGACGGGGCTAAAGTGCATCTCGGCACCCGCCCAACAGAGAAA
CAGTACGAAACCCTGGAAAATCAGCTCGCGTTCCTGTGTCAGCAAGGCTTCTCCCTGGAGAACGCACTGT
ACGCTCTGTCCGCCGTGGGCCACTTTACACTGGGCTGCGTATTGGAGGAACAGGAGCATCAAGTAGCAAA
AGAGGAAAGAGAGACACCTACCACCGATTCTATGCCCCCACTTCTGAGACAAGCAATTGAGCTGTTCGAC
CGGCAGGGAGCCGAACCTGCCTTCCTTTTCGGCCTGGAACTAATCATATGTGGCCTGGAGAAACAGCTAA
AGTGCGAAAGCGGCGGGCCGGCCGACGCCCTTGACGATTTTGACTTAGACATGCTCCCAGCCGATGCCCT
TGACGACTTTGACCTTGATATGCTGCCTGCTGACGCTCTTGACGATTTTGACCTTGACATGCTCCCCGGG
TAAGCGGCCGCTCGATAAGCTTGATATCGAATTCCGCCCCCCCCCCCTCTCCCTCCCCCCCCCCTAACGT
TACTGGCCGAAGCCGCTTGGAATAAGGCCGGTGTGCGTTTGTCTATATGTTATTTTCCACCATATTGCCG
TCTTTTGGCAATGTGAGGGCCCGGAAACCTGGCCCTGTCTTCTTGACGAGCATTCCTAGGGGTCTTTCCC
CTCTCGCCAAAGGAATGCAAGGTCTGTTGAATGTCGTGAAGGAAGCAGTTCCTCTGGAAGCTTCTTGAAG
ACAAACAACGTCTGTAGCGACCCTTTGCAGGCAGCGGAACCCCCCACCTGGCGACAGGTGCCTCTGCGGC
CAAAAGCCACGTGTATAAGATACACCTGCAAAGGCGGCACAACCCCAGTGCCACGTTGTGAGTTGGATAG
TTGTGGAAAGAGTCAAATGGCTCTCCTCAAGCGTATTCAACAAGGGGCTGAAGGATGCCCAGAAGGTACC
CCATTGTATGGGATCTGATCTGGGGCCTCGGTGCACATGCTTTACATGTGTTTAGTCGAGGTTAAAAAAA
CGTCTAGGCCCCCCGAACCACGGGGACGTGGTTTTCCTTTGAAAAACACGATGATAATATGGCCACAACC
ATGAAAAAGCCTGAACTCACCGCGACGTCTGTCGAGAAGTTTCTGATCGAAAAGTTCGACAGCGTCTCCG
ACCTGATGCAGCTCTCGGAGGGCGAAGAATCTCGTGCTTTCAGCTTCGATGTAGGAGGGCGTGGATATGT
CCTGCGGGTAAATAGCTGCGCCGATGGTTTCTACAAAGATCGTTATGTTCATCGGCACTTTGCATCGGCC
GCGCTCCCGATTCCGGAAGTGCTTGACATTGGGGAATTCAGCGAGAGCCTGACCTATTGCATCTCCCGCC
GTGCACAGGGTGTCACGTTGCAAGACCTGCCTGAAACCGAACTGCCCGCTGTTCTGCAGCCGGTCGCGGA
GGCCATGGATGCGATCGCTGCGGCCGATCTTAGCCAGACGAGCGGGTTCGGCCCATTCGGACCGCAAGGA
ATCGGTCAATACACTACGTGGCGTGATTTCATATGCGCGATTGCTGATCCCCATGTGTATCACTGGCAAA
CTGTGATGGACGACACCGTCAGTGCGTCCGTCGCGCAGGCTCTCGATGAGCTGATGCTTTGGGCCGAGGA
CTGCCCCGAAGTCCGGCACCTCGTGCACGCGGATTTCGGCTCCAACAATGTCCTGACGGACAATGGCCGC
ATAACAGCGGTCATTGACTGGAGCGAGGCGATGTTCGGGGATTCCCAATACGAGGTCGCCAACATCTTCT
TCTGGAGGCCGTGGTTGGCTTGTATGGAGCAGCAGACGCGCTACTTCGAGCGGAGGCATCCGGAGCTTGC
AGGATCGCCGCGGCTCCGGGCGTATATGCTCCGCATTGGTCTTGACCAACTCTATCAGAGCTTGGTTGAC
GGCAATTTCGATGATGCAGCTTGGGCGCAGGGTCGATGCGACGCAATCGTCCGATCCGGAGCCGGGACTG
TCGGGCGTACACAAATCGCCCGCAGAAGCGCGGCCGTCTGGACCGATGGCTGTGTAGAAGTACTCGCCGA
TAGTGGAAACCGACGCCCCAGCACTCGTCCGAGGGCAAAGGAATAGTCGAGAAATTGATGATCTATTAAG
CAATAAAGACGTCCACTAAAATGGAAGTTTTTCCTGTCATACTTTGTTAAGAAGGGTGAGAACAGAGTAC
CTACATTTTGAATGGAAGGATTGGAGCTACGGGGGTGGGGGTGGGGTGGGATTAGATAAATGCCTGCTCT
TTACTGAAGGCTCTTTACTATTGCTTTATGATAATGTTTCATAGTTGGATATCATAATTTAAACAAGCAA
AACCAAATTAAGGGCCAGCTCATTCCTCCACTCACGATCTATAGATCCACTAGCTTGGCGTAATCATGGT
CATAGCTGTTTCCTGTGTGAAATTGTTATCCGCTCACAATTCCACACAACATACGAGCCGGAAGCATAAA
GTGTAAAGCCTGGGGTGCCTAATGAGTGAGCTAACTCACATTAATTGCGTTGCGCTCACTGCCCGCTTTC
CAGTCGGGAAACCTGTCGTGCCAGCGGATCCTTTGTTACTTTATAGAAGAAATTTTGAGTTTTTGTTTTT
TTTTAATAAATAAATAAACATAAATAAATTGTTTGTTGAATTTATTATTAGTATGTAAGTGTAAATATAA
TAAAACTTAATATCTATTCAAATTAATAAATAAACCTCGATATACAGACCGATAAAACACATGCGTCAAT
TTTACGCATGATTATCTTTAACGTACGTCACAATATGATTATCTTTCTAGGGTTAAAGAGCTCCAGCTTT
TGTTCCCTTTAGTGAGGGTTAATTTCGAGCTTGGCGTAATCATGGTCATAGCTGTTTCCTGTGTGAAATT
GTTATCCGCTCACAATTCCACACAACATACGAGCCGGAAGCATAAAGTGTAAAGCCTGGGGTGCCTAATG
AGTGAGCTAACTCACATTAATTGCGTTGCGCTCACTGCCCGCTTTCCAGTCGGGAAACCTGTCGTGCCAG
CTGCATTAATGAATCGGCCAACGCGCGGGGAGAGGCGGTTTGCGTATTGGGCGCTCTTCCGCTTCCTCGC
TCACTGACTCGCTGCGCTCGGTCGTTCGGCTGCGGCGAGCGGTATCAGCTCACTCAAAGGCGGTAATACG
GTTATCCACAGAATCAGGGGATAACGCAGGAAAGAACATGTGAGCAAAAGGCCAGCAAAAGGCCAGGAAC
CGTAAAAAGGCCGCGTTGCTGGCGTTTTTCCATAGGCTCCGCCCCCCTGACGAGCATCACAAAAATCGAC
GCTCAAGTCAGAGGTGGCGAAACCCGACAGGACTATAAAGATACCAGGCGTTTCCCCCTGGAAGCTCCCT
CGTGCGCTCTCCTGTTCCGACCCTGCCGCTTACCGGATACCTGTCCGCCTTTCTCCCTTCGGGAAGCGTG
GCGCTTTCTCATAGCTCACGCTGTAGGTATCTCAGTTCGGTGTAGGTCGTTCGCTCCAAGCTGGGCTGTG
TGCACGAACCCCCCGTTCAGCCCGACCGCTGCGCCTTATCCGGTAACTATCGTCTTGAGTCCAACCCGGT
AAGACACGACTTATCGCCACTGGCAGCAGCCACTGGTAACAGGATTAGCAGAGCGAGGTATGTAGGCGGT
GCTACAGAGTTCTTGAAGTGGTGGCCTAACTACGGCTACACTAGAAGAACAGTATTTGGTATCTGCGCTC
TGCTGAAGCCAGTTACCTTCGGAAAAAGAGTTGGTAGCTCTTGATCCGGCAAACAAACCACCGCTGGTAG
CGGTGGTTTTTTTGTTTGCAAGCAGCAGATTACGCGCAGAAAAAAAGGATCTCAAGAAGATCCTTTGATC
TTTTCTACGGGGTCTGACGCTCAGTGGAACGAAAACTCACGTTAAGGGATTTTGGTCATGAGATTATCAA
AAAGGATCTTCACCTAGATCCTTTTAAATTAAAAATGAAGTTTTAAATCAATCTAAAGTATATATGAGTA
AACTTGGTCTGACAGTTACCAATGCTTAATCAGTGAGGCACCTATCTCAGCGATCTGTCTATTTCGTTCA
TCCATAGTTGCCTGACTCCCCGTCGTGTAGATAACTACGATACGGGAGGGCTTACCATCTGGCCCCAGTG
CTGCAATGATACCGCGAGACCCACGCTCACCGGCTCCAGATTTATCAGCAATAAACCAGCCAGCCGGAAG
GGCCGAGCGCAGAAGTGGTCCTGCAACTTTATCCGCCTCCATCCAGTCTATTAATTGTTGCCGGGAAGCT
AGAGTAAGTAGTTCGCCAGTTAATAGTTTGCGCAACGTTGTTGCCATTGCTACAGGCATCGTGGTGTCAC
GCTCGTCGTTTGGTATGGCTTCATTCAGCTCCGGTTCCCAACGATCAAGGCGAGTTACATGATCCCCCAT
GTTGTGCAAAAAAGCGGTTAGCTCCTTCGGTCCTCCGATCGTTGTCAGAAGTAAGTTGGCCGCAGTGTTA
TCACTCATGGTTATGGCAGCACTGCATAATTCTCTTACTGTCATGCCATCCGTAAGATGCTTTTCTGTGA
CTGGTGAGTACTCAACCAAGTCATTCTGAGAATAGTGTATGCGGCGACCGAGTTGCTCTTGCCCGGCGTC
AATACGGGATAATACCGCGCCACATAGCAGAACTTTAAAAGTGCTCATCATTGGAAAACGTTCTTCGGGG
CGAAAACTCTCAAGGATCTTACCGCTGTTGAGATCCAGTTCGATGTAACCCACTCGTGCACCCAACTGAT
CTTCAGCATCTTTTACTTTCACCAGCGTTTCTGGGTGAGCAAAAACAGGAAGGCAAAATGCCGCAAAAAA
GGGAATAAGGGCGACACGGAAATGTTGAATACTCATACTCTTCCTTTTTCAATATTATTGAAGCATTTAT
CAGGGTTATTGTCTCATGAGCGGATACATATTTGAATGTATTTAGAAAAATAAACAAATAGGGGTTCCGC
GCACATTTCCCCGAAAAGTGCCACCTAAATTGTAAGCGTTAATATTTTGTTAAAATTCGCGTTAAATTTT
TGTTAAATCAGCTCATTTTTTAACCAATAGGCCGAAATCGGCAAAATCCCTTATAAATCAAAAGAATAGA
CCGAGATAGGGT
[37 nt withheld, positions 6663-6699]
AAAGAACGTGGACTCCAACGTCAAAGG
[49 nt withheld, positions 6727-6775]
T
[91 nt withheld, positions 6777-6867]
G
[124 nt withheld, positions 6869-6992]
CCCATTCGCCATTCAGGCTGCGCAACTGTTGGGAAGGGCGATCGGTGCGGGCCTCTTCGCTATTACGCCA
GCTGGCGAAAGGGGGATGTGCTGCAAGGCGATTAAGTTGGGTAACGCCAGGGTTTTCCCAGTCACGACGT
TGTAAAACGACGGCCAGTGAATTGTAATACGACTCACTATAGGGCGAATTGGGTACCTTAACCCTAGAAA
GATAGTCTGCGTAAAATTGACGCATGCATTCTTGAAATATTGCTCTCTCTTTCTAAATAGCGCGAATCCG
TCGCTGTGCATTTAGGACATCTCAGTCGCCGCTTGGAGCTCCCGTGAGGCGTGCTTGTCAATGCGGTAAG
TGTCACTGATTTTGAACTATAACGACCGCGTGAGTCAAAATGACGCATGATTATCTTTTACGTGACTTTT
AAGATTTAACTCATACGATAATTATATTGTTATTTCATGTTCTACTTACGTGATAACTTATTATATATAT
ATTTTCTTGTTATAGATATCGTCGACATTGATTATTGACTAGCTAGTTATTAATAGTAATCAATTACGGG
GTCATTAGTTCATAGCCCATATATGGAGTTCCGCGTTACATAACTTACGGTAAATGGCCCGCCTGGCTGA
CCGCCCAACGACCCCCGCCCATTGACGTCAATAATGACGTATGTTCCCATAGTAACGCCAATAGGGACTT
TCCATTGACGTCAATGGGTGGAGTATTTACGGTAAACTGCCCACTTGGCAGTACATCAAGTGTATCATAT
GCCAAGTACGCCCCCTATTGACGTCAATGACGGTAAATGGCCCGCCTGGCATTATGCCCAGTACATGACC
TTATGGGACTTTCCTACTTGGCAGTACATCTACGTATTAGTCATCGCTATTACCATGATGGTCGAGGTGA
GCCCCACGTTCTGCTTCACTCTCCCCATCTCCCCCCCCTCCCCACCCCCAATTTTGTATTTATTTATTTT
TTAATTATTTTGTGCAGCGATGGGGGCGGGGGGGG
